>Addgene plasmid #86500 | pT3-EF1aH NICD1 | addgene full sequence | sequence record 176181 | Addgene NGS Result
GGCTCCGGTGCCCGTCAGTGGGCAGAGCGCACATCGCCCACAGTCCCCGAGAAGTTGGGGGGAGGGGTCG
GCAATTGAACCGGTGCCTAGAGAAGGTGGCGCGGGGTAAACTGGGAAAGTGATGTCGTGTACTGGCTCCG
CCTTTTTCCCGAGGGTGGGGGAGAACCGTATATAAGTGCAGTAGTCGCCGTGAACGTTCTTTTTCGCAAC
GGGTTTGCCGCCAGAACACAGGTAAGTGCCGTGTGTGGTTCCCGCGGGCCTGGCCTCTTTACGGGTTATG
GCCCTTGCGTGCCTTGAATTACTTCCACCTGGCTGCAGTACGTGATTCTTGATCCCGAGCTTCGGGTTGG
AAGTGGGTGGGAGAGTTCGAGGCCTTGCGCTTAAGGAGCCCCTTCGCCTCGTGCTTGAGTTGAGGCCTGG
CCTGGGCGCTGGGGCCGCCGCGTGCGAATCTGGTGGCACCTTCGCGCCTGTCTCGCTGCTTTCGATAAGT
CTCTAGCCATTTAAAATTTTTGATGACCTGCTGCGACGCTTTTTTTCTGGCAAGATAGTCTTGTAAATGC
GGGCCAAGATCTGCACACTGGTATTTCGGTTTTTGGGGCCGCGGGCGGCGACGGGGCCCGTGCGTCCCAG
CGCACATGTTCGGCGAGGCGGGGCCTGCGAGCGCGGCCACCGAGAATCGGACGGGGGTAGTCTCAAGCTG
GCCGGCCTGCTCTGGTGCCTGGCCTCGCGCCGCCGTGTATCGCCCCGCCCTGGGCGGCAAGGCTGGCCCG
GTCGGCACCAGTTGCGTGAGCGGAAAGATGGCCGCTTCCCGGCCCTGCTGCAGGGAGCTCAAAATGGAGG
ACGCGGCGCTCGGGAGAGCGGGCGGGTGAGTCACCCACACAAAGGAAAAGGGCCTTTCCGTCCTCAGCCG
TCGCTTCATGTGACTCCACGGAGTACCGGGCGCCGTCCAGGCACCTCGATTAGTTCTCGAGCTTTTGGAG
TACGTCGTCTTTAGGTTGGGGGGAGGGGTTTTATGCGATGGAGTTTCCCCACACTGAGTGGGTGGAGACT
GAAGTTAGGCCAGCTTGGCACTTGATGTAATTCTCCTTGGAATTTGCCCTTTTTGAGTTTGGATCTTGGT
TCATTCTCAAGCCTCAGACAGTGGTTCAAAGTTTTTTTCTTCCATTTCAGGTGTCGTGAGGAATTAGCTT
GGTACCAATACGGATATCAACAAGTTTGTACAAAAAAGCAGGCTTTAAAGGAACCAATTCAGTCGACTGG
ATCCACCATGGAGCAAAAGCTCATTTCTGAAGAGGACTTGAGATCCACCATGCAGCATGGCCAGCTCTGG
TTCCCTGAGGGTTTCAAAGTGTCAGAGGCCAGCAAGAAGAAGCGGAGAGAGCCCCTCGGCGAGGACTCAG
TCGGCCTCAAGCCCCTGAAGAATGCCTCAGATGGTGCTCTGATGGACGACAATCAGAACGAGTGGGGAGA
CGAAGACCTGGAGACCAAGAAGTTCCGGTTTGAGGAGCCAGTAGTTCTCCCTGACCTGAGTGATCAGACT
GACCACAGACAGTGGACCCAGCAGCACCTGGACGCTGCTGACCTGCGCATGTCTGCCATGGCCCCAACAC
CGCCTCAGGGGGAGGTGGATGCTGACTGCATGGATGTCAATGTTCGAGGACCAGATGGCTTCACACCCCT
CATGATTGCCTCCTGCAGTGGAGGGGGCCTTGAGACAGGCAACAGTGAAGAAGAAGAAGATGCACCTGCT
GTCATCTCTGACTTCATCTACCAGGGCGCCAGCTTGCACAACCAGACAGACCGCACCGGGGAGACCGCCT
TGCACTTGGCTGCCCGATACTCTCGTTCAGATGCTGCAAAGCGCTTGCTGGAGGCCAGTGCAGATGCCAA
CATCCAGGACAACATGGGCCGTACTCCGTTACATGCAGCAGTTTCTGCAGATGCTCAGGGTGTCTTCCAG
ATCCTGCTCCGGAACAGGGCCACAGATCTGGATGCCCGAATGCATGATGGCACAACTCCACTGATCCTGG
CTGCGCGCCTGGCCCTGGAGGGCATGCTGGAGGACCTCATCAACTCACATGCTGACGTCAATGCCGTGGA
TGACCTAGGCAAGTCGGCTTTGCATTGGGCGGCCGCGGTGAACAATGTGGATGCTGCTGTTGTGCTCCTG
AAGAACGGAGCCAACAAGGACATGCAGAACAACAAGGAGGAGACTCCCCTGTTCCTGGCCGCCCGTGAGG
GCAGCTATGAGACTGCCAAAGTGTTGCTGGACCACTTTGCCAACCGGGACATCACGGATCACATGGACCG
ATTGCCGCGGGACATCGCACAGGAGCGTATGCACCACGATATCGTGCGGCTTTTGGATGAGTACAACCTG
GTGCGCAGCCCACAGCTGCATGGCACTGCCCTGGGTGGCACACCCACTCTGTCTCCCACACTCTGCTCGC
CCAATGGCTACCTGGGCAATCTCAAGTCTGCCACACAGGGCAAGAAGGCCCGCAAGCCCAGCACCAAAGG
GCTGGCTTGTGGTAGCAAGGAAGCTAAGGACCTCAAGGCACGGAGGAAGAAGTCCCAGGATGGCAAGGGC
TGCCTGTTGGACAGCTCGAGCATGCTGTCGCCTGTGGACTCCCTCGAGTCACCCCATGGCTACTTGTCAG
ATGTGGCCTCGCCACCCCTCCTCCCCTCCCCATTCCAGCAGTCTCCATCCATGCCTCTCAGCCACCTGCC
TGGTATGCCTGACACTCACCTGGGCATCAGCCACTTGAATGTGGCAGCCAAGCCTGAGATGGCAGCACTG
GCTGGAGGTAGCCGGTTGGCCTTTGAGCCACCCCCGCCACGCCTCTCCCACCTGCCTGTAGCCTCCAGTG
CCAGCACAGTGCTGAGTACCAATGGCACGGGGGCTATGAATTTCACCGTGGGTGCACCGGCAAGCTTGAA
TGGCCAGTGTGAGTGGCTTCCCCGGCTCCAGAATGGCATGGTGCCCAGCCAGTACAACCCACTACGGCCG
GGTGTGACGCCGGGCACACTGAGCACACAGGCAGCTGGCCTCCAGCATAGCATGATGGGGCCACTACACA
GCAGCCTCTCCACCAATACCTTGTCCCCGATTATTTACCAGGGCCTGCCCAACACACGGCTGGCAACACA
GCCTCACCTGGTGCAGACCCAGCAGGTGCAGCCACAGAACTTACAGCTCCAGCCTCAGAACCTGCAGCCA
CCATCACAGCCACACCTCAGTGTGAGCTCGGCAGCCAATGGGCACCTGGGCCGGAGCTTCTTGAGTGGGG
AGCCCAGTCAGGCAGATGTACAACCGCTGGGCCCCAGCAGTCTGCCTGTGCACACCATTCTGCCCCAGGA
AAGCCAGGCCCTGCCCACATCACTGCCATCCTCCATGGTCCCACCCATGACCACTACCCAGTTCCTGACC
CCTCCTTCCCAGCACAGTTACTCCTCCTCCCCTGTGGACAACACCCCCAGCCACCAGCTGCAGGTGCCAG
AGCACCCCTTCCTCACCCCATCCCCTGAGTCCCCTGACCAGTGGTCCAGCTCCTCCCCGCATTCCAACAT
CTCTGATTGGTCCGAGGGCATCTCCAGCCCGCCCACCACCATGCCGTCCCAGATCACCCACATTCCAGAG
GCATTTAAATAAACAGAGATGTGGGATGCAGGACCCCAGCTTCCGTTCCCAAGCCCTGTTGGGAGTCCTT
TACAGTGCTTCAGGATGCGAATTCGCGGCCGCACTCGAGATATCTAGACCCAGCTTTCTTGTACAAAGTG
GTTGATATCGCGGCCGCTGCATTCTAGTTGTGGTTTGTCCAAACTCATCAATGTATCTTATCATGTCTGG
ATCCGCTGATCAGCCTCGACTGTGCCTTCTAGTTGCCAGCCATCTGTTGTTTGCCCCTCCCCCGTGCCTT
CCTTGACCCTGGAAGGTGCCACTCCCACTGTCCTTTCCTAATAAAATGAGGAAATTGCATCGCATTGTCT
GAGTAGGTGTCATTCTATTCTGGGGGGTGGGGTGGGGCAGGACAGCAAGGGGGAGGATTGGGAAGACAAT
AGCAGGCATGCTGGGGATGCGGTGGGCTCTATGGCTTCTGAGGCGGGATCCCCTTGAAATACATCCACAG
GTACACCTCCAATTGACTCAAATGATGTCAATTAGTCTATCAGAAGCTTCTAAAGCCATGACATCATTTT
CTGGAATTTTCCAAGCTGTTTAAAGGCACAGTCAACTTAGTGTATGTAAACTTCTGACCCACTGGAATTG
TGATACAGTGAATTATAAGTGAAATAATCTGTCTGTAAACAATTGTTGGAAAAATGACTTGTGTCATGCA
CAAAGTAGATGTCCTAACTGACTTGCCAAAACTATTGTTTGTTAACAAGAAATTTGTGGAGTAGTTGAAA
AACGAGTTTTAATGACTCCAACTTAAGTGTATGTAAACTTCCGACTTCAACTGTATAGGTCTAGAGTCGA
CCTGCAGGCATGCAAGCTTGGCGTAATCATGGTCATAGCTGTTTCCTGTGTGAAATTGTTATCCGCTCAC
AATTCCACACAACATACGAGCCGGAAGCATAAAGTGTAAAGCCTGGGGTGCCTAATGAGTGAGCTAACTC
ACATTAATTGCGTTGCGCTCACTGCCCGCTTTCCAGTCGGGAAACCTGTCGTGCCAGCTGCATTAATGAA
TCGGCCAACGCGCGGGGAGAGGCGGTTTGCGTATTGGGCGCTCTTCCGCTTCCTCGCTCACTGACTCGCT
GCGCTCGGTCGTTCGGCTGCGGCGAGCGGTATCAGCTCACTCAAAGGCGGTAATACGGTTATCCACAGAA
TCAGGGGATAACGCAGGAAAGAACATGTGAGCAAAAGGCCAGCAAAAGGCCAGGAACCGTAAAAAGGCCG
CGTTGCTGGCGTTTTTCCATAGGCTCCGCCCCCCTGACGAGCATCACAAAAATCGACGCTCAAGTCAGAG
GTGGCGAAACCCGACAGGACTATAAAGATACCAGGCGTTTCCCCCTGGAAGCTCCCTCGTGCGCTCTCCT
GTTCCGACCCTGCCGCTTACCGGATACCTGTCCGCCTTTCTCCCTTCGGGAAGCGTGGCGCTTTCTCATA
GCTCACGCTGTAGGTATCTCAGTTCGGTGTAGGTCGTTCGCTCCAAGCTGGGCTGTGTGCACGAACCCCC
CGTTCAGCCCGACCGCTGCGCCTTATCCGGTAACTATCGTCTTGAGTCCAACCCGGTAAGACACGACTTA
TCGCCACTGGCAGCAGCCACTGGTAACAGGATTAGCAGAGCGAGGTATGTAGGCGGTGCTACAGAGTTCT
TGAAGTGGTGGCCTAACTACGGCTACACTAGAAGAACAGTATTTGGTATCTGCGCTCTGCTGAAGCCAGT
TACCTTCGGAAAAAGAGTTGGTAGCTCTTGATCCGGCAAACAAACCACCGCTGGTAGCGGTGGTTTTTTT
GTTTGCAAGCAGCAGATTACGCGCAGAAAAAAAGGATCTCAAGAAGATCCTTTGATCTTTTCTACGGGGT
CTGACGCTCAGTGGAACGAAAACTCACGTTAAGGGATTTTGGTCATGAGATTATCAAAAAGGATCTTCAC
CTAGATCCTTTTAAATTAAAAATGAAGTTTTAAATCAATCTAAAGTATATATGAGTAAACTTGGTCTGAC
AGTTACCAATGCTTAATCAGTGAGGCACCTATCTCAGCGATCTGTCTATTTCGTTCATCCATAGTTGCCT
GACTCCCCGTCGTGTAGATAACTACGATACGGGAGGGCTTACCATCTGGCCCCAGTGCTGCAATGATACC
GCGAGACCCACGCTCACCGGCTCCAGATTTATCAGCAATAAACCAGCCAGCCGGAAGGGCCGAGCGCAGA
AGTGGTCCTGCAACTTTATCCGCCTCCATCCAGTCTATTAATTGTTGCCGGGAAGCTAGAGTAAGTAGTT
CGCCAGTTAATAGTTTGCGCAACGTTGTTGCCATTGCTACAGGCATCGTGGTGTCACGCTCGTCGTTTGG
TATGGCTTCATTCAGCTCCGGTTCCCAACGATCAAGGCGAGTTACATGATCCCCCATGTTGTGCAAAAAA
GCGGTTAGCTCCTTCGGTCCTCCGATCGTTGTCAGAAGTAAGTTGGCCGCAGTGTTATCACTCATGGTTA
TGGCAGCACTGCATAATTCTCTTACTGTCATGCCATCCGTAAGATGCTTTTCTGTGACTGGTGAGTACTC
AACCAAGTCATTCTGAGAATAGTGTATGCGGCGACCGAGTTGCTCTTGCCCGGCGTCAATACGGGATAAT
ACCGCGCCACATAGCAGAACTTTAAAAGTGCTCATCATTGGAAAACGTTCTTCGGGGCGAAAACTCTCAA
GGATCTTACCGCTGTTGAGATCCAGTTCGATGTAACCCACTCGTGCACCCAACTGATCTTCAGCATCTTT
TACTTTCACCAGCGTTTCTGGGTGAGCAAAAACAGGAAGGCAAAATGCCGCAAAAAAGGGAATAAGGGCG
ACACGGAAATGTTGAATACTCATACTCTTCCTTTTTCAATATTATTGAAGCATTTATCAGGGTTATTGTC
TCATGAGCGGATACATATTTGAATGTATTTAGAAAAATAAACAAATAGGGGTTCCGCGCACATTTCCCCG
AAAAGTGCCACCTGACGTCTAAGAAACCATTATTATCATGACATTAACCTATAAAAATAGGCGTATCACG
AGGCCCTTTCGTCTCGCGCGTTTCGGTGATGACGGTGAAAACCTCTGACACATGCAGCTCCCGGAGACGG
TCACAGCTTGTCTGTAAGCGGATGCCGGGAGCAGACAAGCCCGTCAGGGCGCGTCAGCGGGTGTTGGCGG
GTGTCGGGGCTGGCTTAACTATGCGGCATCAGAGCAGATTGTACTGAGAGTGCACCATATGCGGTGTGAA
ATACCGCACAGATGCGTAAGGAGAAAATACCGCATCAGGCGCCATTCGCCATTCAGGCTGCGCAACTGTT
GGGAAGGGCGATCGGTGCGGGCCTCTTCGCTATTACGCCAGCTGGCGAAAGGGGGATGTGCTGCAAGGCG
ATTAAGTTGGGTAACGCCAGGGTTTTCCCAGTCACGACGTTGTAAAACGACGGCCAGTGAATTCGAGCTC
GGTACCCTACAGTTGAAGTCGGAAGTTTACATACACTTAAGTTGGAGTCATTAAAACTCGTTTTTCAACT
ACTCCACAAATTTCTTGTTAACAAACAATAGTTTTGGCAAGTCAGTTAGGACATCTACTTTGTGCATGAC
ACAAGTCATTTTTCCAACAATTGTTTACAGACAGATTATTTCACTTATAATTCACTGTATCACAATTCCA
GTGGGTCAGAAGTTTACATACACTAAGTTGACTGTGCCTTTAAACAGCTTGGAAAATTCCAGAAAATGAT
GTCATGGCTTTAGAAGCTTCTGATAGACTAATTGACATCATTTGAGTCAATTGGAGGTGTACCTGTGGAT
GTATTTCAAGGAATTCTGTGGAATGTGTGTCAGTTAGGGTGTGGAAAGTCCCCAGGCTCCCCAGCAGGCA
GAAGTATGCAAAGCATGCATATCGATACTAGTTTAATTAAGATCCTCTTTGCAGCTAATGGACCTTCTAG
GTCTTGAAAGGAGTGGGAATT
Features (pLannotate 1.2.2; 20 found; start..end, strand, type, name):
      1..1179    +  promoter       EF-1α promoter: strong constitutive promoter for human elongation factor EF-1α
   1210..1234    +  protein_bind   attB1: mutant version of attB; recombination site for the Gateway® BP reaction BP Clonase™
   1271..1300    +  CDS            Myc: Myc (human c-Myc proto-oncogene) epitope tag
   1313..3649    +  CDS            Notch1 (fragment): NOTC1_MOUSE - Also known as Motch From Mus musculus (Mouse).
   3758..3782    -  protein_bind   attB2: mutant version of attB; recombination site for the Gateway® BP reaction BP Clonase™
   3797..3853    +  polyA_signal   SV40 poly(A) signal (fragment): SV40 polyadenylation signal
   3870..4094    +  polyA_signal   bGH poly(A) signal: bovine growth hormone polyadenylation signal
   4470..4499    +  misc_feature   MCS (fragment): pUC18/19 multiple cloning site
   4536..4552    -  protein_bind   lac operator: The lac repressor binds to the lac operator to inhibit transcription in E. coli. This inhibition can be relieved by adding lactose or isopropyl-β-D-thiogalactopyranoside (IPTG). lac repressor encoded by lacI
   4560..4590    -  promoter       lac promoter: promoter for the E. coli lac operon
   4605..4626    -  protein_bind   CAP binding site: CAP binding activates transcription in the presence of cAMP. E. coli catabolite activator protein
   4639..4731    -  CDS            lacI (fragment): lac repressor; lacI; The lac repressor binds to the lac operator to inhibit transcription in E. coli. This inhibition can be relieved by adding lactose or isopropyl-β-D-thiogalactopyranoside (IPTG).
   4914..5502    -  rep_origin     ori: high-copy-number ColE1/pMB1/pBR322/pUC origin of replication
   5673..6533    -  CDS            AmpR: β-lactamase; bla; confers resistance to ampicillin, carbenicillin, and related antibiotics
   6534..6638    -  promoter       AmpR promoter: bla
   6733..6768    +  CDS            rop (fragment): Rop protein, which maintains plasmids at low copy number; rop
   6870..6969    +  misc_feature   bom (fragment): basis of mobility region from pBR322
   6975..7132    -  CDS            lacZα (fragment): LacZα fragment of β-galactosidase; lacZ fragment
   7506..7580    +  promoter       SV40 promoter (fragment): SV40 enhancer and early promoter
   7606..7645    +  CDS            small t antigen (fragment): SV40 (simian virus 40) small t antigen
