[The description below was written by a language model from this plasmid's Addgene catalogue record and pLannotate feature annotations shown in this document.]
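Description:
pT3-EF1aH NICD1 is a 7,651 nt mammalian expression plasmid built on the pT3-EF1aH backbone that drives constitutive expression of a Myc-tagged Notch1 intracellular domain (NICD1). It is propagated in E. coli through a high-copy ColE1/pUC-type origin and selected with ampicillin via the β-lactamase gene and its own promoter. The rest of the bacterial backbone carries only remnants of earlier cloning vectors: lac promoter/operator and CAP site, partial lacI, lacZα, rop and bom sequences, and short SV40 promoter and small t antigen fragments. None of these appears to form a complete functional unit. No mammalian selection marker is annotated.

The expression cassette starts with the human EF-1α promoter, followed by an attB1 site, a Myc epitope tag, the Notch1 fragment and an attB2 site, consistent with the insert having been introduced by Gateway recombination. The catalogue describes the tag as N-terminal and carried on the backbone, although the feature table places it between the attB sites. The insert is mouse Notch1 restricted to its cytoplasmic domain (residues 1753–2531). Lacking the extracellular and transmembrane portions, this domain is generally regarded as a ligand-independent, constitutively active form of the receptor. Transcripts are terminated by a partial SV40 poly(A) signal followed by a complete bovine growth hormone poly(A) signal.

The stated purpose is mammalian expression of Myc-tagged NICD1, with the tag allowing antibody detection. The associated publication concerns cholangiocarcinomas arising from hepatocytes in mice, suggesting use in activating Notch signalling in mouse liver tumour models, though the record gives no delivery method and the feature table annotates no transposon repeats.
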