Addgene plasmid #86500: pT3-EF1aH NICD1
Purpose: Mammalian expression of Myc tagged NICD1
Depositing lab: Xin Chen. Depositing organization: University of California, San Francisco (UCSF). Publication: Cholangiocarcinomas can originate from hepatocytes in mice. Fan B, Malato Y, Calvisi DF, Naqvi S, Razumilava N, Ribback S, Gores GJ, Dombrowski F, Evert M, Chen X, Willenbring H. J Clin Invest. 2012 Aug 1;122(8):2911-5. doi: 10.1172/JCI63212. Epub 2012 Jul 17. PubMed 22797301.
Backbone
  Vector backbone: pT3-EF1aH
  Vector type: Mammalian Expression
Growth in bacteria
  Bacterial resistance: Ampicillin, 100 μg/mL
  Growth temperature: 37°C
  Growth strain: DH5alpha
  Copy number: Unknown
Gene/Insert
  Gene/Insert name: Notch1 (C-term) (alt name: Notch 1)
  Species: M. musculus (mouse)
  Insert size (bp): 2385
  Mutation: Cytoplasmic domain only (AA 1753-2531)
  GenBank ID: NM_008714.3
  Entrez Gene: Notch1 (a.k.a. 9930111A19Rik, Mis6, N1, Tan1, lin-12)
  Promoter: EF1a
  Tag / fusion protein: Myc (N terminal on backbone)
  Cloning method: Gateway Cloning
  Sequencing primers: 5′ EF1a-F
Terms and licenses: Academic/Nonprofit Terms; Industry Terms: Not Available to Industry
How to cite: pT3-EF1aH NICD1 was a gift from Xin Chen (Addgene plasmid # 86500 ; http://n2t.net/addgene:86500 ; RRID:Addgene_86500)
